Addgene plasmid #173032: pRMCD77
Purpose: (Empty Backbone) Modified pET17b (Novagen) vector
Depositing lab: Renato Morona. Depositing organization: Adelaide University. Publication: Analysis of Shigella flexneri wzz (Rol) function by mutagenesis and cross-linking: wzz is able to oligomerize. Daniels C, Morona R. Mol Microbiol. 1999 Oct;34(1):181-94. doi: 10.1046/j.1365-2958.1999.01591.x. PubMed 10540296.
Backbone
  Vector backbone: pRMCD77
  Backbone size (bp): 3300
  Modifications to backbone: pET17b was digested with BglII and end-filled with dNTPs using Klenow followed by re-ligation to form pRMCD77.
  Vector type: Bacterial Expression
Growth in bacteria
  Bacterial resistance: Ampicillin, 100 μg/mL
  Growth temperature: 37°C
  Growth strain: DH5alpha
  Copy number: High Copy
Terms and licenses: Academic/Nonprofit Terms; Industry Terms: Not Available to Industry
How to cite: pRMCD77 was a gift from Renato Morona (Addgene plasmid # 173032 ; http://n2t.net/addgene:173032 ; RRID:Addgene_173032)
