[The description below was written by a language model from this plasmid's Addgene catalogue record and pLannotate feature annotations shown in this document.]
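Description:
pRMCD77 is an empty bacterial expression backbone of about 3.3 kb, derived from the T7-driven vector pET17b. According to the record, the only change from the parent is that pET17b was cut with BglII, the ends were filled in with Klenow polymerase, and the plasmid was re-ligated. This treatment would be expected to destroy the BglII recognition site, presumably so that BglII can be used freely in later cloning steps, although the record does not state the reason. No insert is present.

The annotated sequence shows the standard pET expression cassette. A T7 promoter is followed by the efficient ribosome binding site from phage T7 gene 10, then the gene 10 leader (T7 tag), which promotes translation initiation and can serve as an N-terminal epitope. A T7 terminator closes the unit. Between the tag and the terminator, where a cloning region would be expected, the annotation software also flagged a short fragment resembling a gene 10B-derived solubility tag. Because transcription depends on T7 RNA polymerase, expression of a cloned gene requires an E. coli host that supplies that enzyme, while ordinary cloning strains such as DH5alpha serve for propagation.

The plasmid replicates from a ColE1/pMB1-type origin and is selected with ampicillin through the β-lactamase gene and its own promoter. The annotation also lists pBR322-derived rop and bom elements and a predicted E. coli open reading frame, although the catalogue describes the plasmid as high copy. The associated publication concerns mutagenesis and cross-linking analysis of Shigella flexneri Wzz, which suggests the vector served as a backbone for expression constructs in that work.
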