Features (pLannotate 1.2.2; 11 found; start..end, strand, type, name):
     48..95      -  terminator     T7 terminator: transcription terminator for bacteriophage T7 RNA polymerase
    103..152     -  CDS            SET1 (fragment): solubility-enhancement tag derived from T7 phage gene 10B
    257..289     -  CDS            T7 tag (gene 10 leader): leader peptide from bacteriophage T7 gene 10 promotes efficient translation in E. coli
    297..319     -  RBS            RBS: efficient ribosome binding site from bacteriophage T7 gene 10 (Olins and Rangwala, 1989)
    351..369     -  promoter       T7 promoter: promoter for bacteriophage T7 RNA polymerase
    485..865     -  CDS            YPB1_ECOLX: Protein predicted: Swiss-Prot protein existence level 4. From Escherichia coli.
    882..1073    +  CDS            rop: Rop protein, which maintains plasmids at low copy number; rop
   1175..1314    +  misc_feature   bom: basis of mobility region from pBR322
   1500..2088    -  rep_origin     ori: high-copy-number ColE1/pMB1/pBR322/pUC origin of replication
   2259..3119    -  CDS            AmpR: β-lactamase; bla; confers resistance to ampicillin, carbenicillin, and related antibiotics
   3120..3224    -  promoter       AmpR promoter: bla
>Addgene plasmid #173032 | pRMCD77 | addgene full sequence | sequence record 340792 | Addgene NGS Result
GGCCCTTTCGTCTTCAAGAATTATCCGGATATAGTTCCTCCTTTCAGCAAAAAACCCCTCAAGACCCGTT
TAGAGGCCCCAAGGGGTTATGCTAGTTATTGCTCAGCGGTGGCAGCAGCCAACTCAGCTTCCTTTCGGGC
TTTGTTAGCAGCCGGATCTGCTCGAGCGGCCGCCAGTGTGATGGATATCTGCAGAATTCCAGCACACTGG
CGGCCGTTACTAGTGGATCCGAGCTCGGTACCAAGCTTGAATCCCGACCCATTTGCTGTCCACCAGTCAT
GCTAGCCATATGTATATCTCCTTCTTAAAGTTAAACAAAATTATTTCTAGAGGGAAACCGTTGTGGTCTC
CCTATAGTGAGTCGTATTAATTTCGCGGGATCGAGATCGATCTCGGGCAGCGTTGGGTCCTGGCCACGGG
TGCGCATGATCGTGCTCCTGTCGTTGAGGACCCGGCTAGGCTGGCGGGGTTGCCTTACTGGTTAGCAGAA
TGAATCACCGATACGCGAGCGAACGTGAAGCGACTGCTGCTGCAAAACGTCTGCGACCTGAGCAACAACA
TGAATGGTCTTCGGTTTCCGTGTTTCGTAAAGTCTGGAAACGCGGAAGTCAGCGCCCTGCACCATTATGT
TCCGGATCTGCATCGCAGGATGCTGCTGGCTACCCTGTGGAACACCTACATCTGTATTAACGAAGCGCTG
GCATTGACCCTGAGTGATTTTTCTCTGGTCCCGCCGCATCCATACCGCCAGTTGTTTACCCTCACAACGT
TCCAGTAACCGGGCATGTTCATCATCAGTAACCCGTATCGTGAGCATCCTCTCTCGTTTCATCGGTATCA
TTACCCCCATGAACAGAAATCCCCCTTACACGGAGGCATCAGTGACCAAACAGGAAAAAACCGCCCTTAA
CATGGCCCGCTTTATCAGAAGCCAGACATTAACGCTTCTGGAGAAACTCAACGAGCTGGACGCGGATGAA
CAGGCAGACATCTGTGAATCGCTTCACGACCACGCTGATGAGCTTTACCGCAGCTGCCTCGCGCGTTTCG
GTGATGACGGTGAAAACCTCTGACACATGCAGCTCCCGGAGACGGTCACAGCTTGTCTGTAAGCGGATGC
CGGGAGCAGACAAGCCCGTCAGGGCGCGTCAGCGGGTGTTGGCGGGTGTCGGGGCGCAGCCATGACCCAG
TCACGTAGCGATAGCGGAGTGTATACTGGCTTAACTATGCGGCATCAGAGCAGATTGTACTGAGAGTGCA
CCATTGCGGTGTGAAATACCGCACAGATGCGTAAGGAGAAAATACCGCATCAGGCGCTCTTCCGCTTCCT
CGCTCACTGACTCGCTGCGCTCGGTCGTTCGGCTGCGGCGAGCGGTATCAGCTCACTCAAAGGCGGTAAT
ACGGTTATCCACAGAATCAGGGGATAACGCAGGAAAGAACATGTGAGCAAAAGGCCAGCAAAAGGCCAGG
AACCGTAAAAAGGCCGCGTTGCTGGCGTTTTTCCATAGGCTCCGCCCCCCTGACGAGCATCACAAAAATC
GACGCTCAAGTCAGAGGTGGCGAAACCCGACAGGACTATAAAGATACCAGGCGTTTCCCCCTGGAAGCTC
CCTCGTGCGCTCTCCTGTTCCGACCCTGCCGCTTACCGGATACCTGTCCGCCTTTCTCCCTTCGGGAAGC
GTGGCGCTTTCTCATAGCTCACGCTGTAGGTATCTCAGTTCGGTGTAGGTCGTTCGCTCCAAGCTGGGCT
GTGTGCACGAACCCCCCGTTCAGCCCGACCGCTGCGCCTTATCCGGTAACTATCGTCTTGAGTCCAACCC
GGTAAGACACGACTTATCGCCACTGGCAGCAGCCACTGGTAACAGGATTAGCAGAGCGAGGTATGTAGGC
GGTGCTACAGAGTTCTTGAAGTGGTGGCCTAACTACGGCTACACTAGAAGGACAGTATTTGGTATCTGCG
CTCTGCTGAAGCCAGTTACCTTCGGAAAAAGAGTTGGTAGCTCTTGATCCGGCAAACAAACCACCGCTGG
TAGCGGTGGTTTTTTTGTTTGCAAGCAGCAGATTACGCGCAGAAAAAAAGGATCTCAAGAAGATCCTTTG
ATCTTTTCTACGGGGTCTGACGCTCAGTGGAACGAAAACTCACGTTAAGGGATTTTGGTCATGAGATTAT
CAAAAAGGATCTTCACCTAGATCCTTTTAAATTAAAAATGAAGTTTTAAATCAATCTAAAGTATATATGA
GTAAACTTGGTCTGACAGTTACCAATGCTTAATCAGTGAGGCACCTATCTCAGCGATCTGTCTATTTCGT
TCATCCATAGTTGCCTGACTCCCCGTCGTGTAGATAACTACGATACGGGAGGGCTTACCATCTGGCCCCA
GTGCTGCAATGATACCGCGAGACCCACGCTCACCGGCTCCAGATTTATCAGCAATAAACCAGCCAGCCGG
AAGGGCCGAGCGCAGAAGTGGTCCTGCAACTTTATCCGCCTCCATCCAGTCTATTAATTGTTGCCGGGAA
GCTAGAGTAAGTAGTTCGCCAGTTAATAGTTTGCGCAACGTTGTTGCCATTGCTGCAGGCATCGTGGTGT
CACGCTCGTCGTTTGGTATGGCTTCATTCAGCTCCGGTTCCCAACGATCAAGGCGAGTTACATGATCCCC
CATGTTGTGCAAAAAAGCGGTTAGCTCCTTCGGTCCTCCGATCGTTGTCAGAAGTAAGTTGGCCGCAGTG
TTATCACTCATGGTTATGGCAGCACTGCATAATTCTCTTACTGTCATGCCATCCGTAAGATGCTTTTCTG
TGACTGGTGAGTACTCAACCAAGTCATTCTGAGAATAGTGTATGCGGCGACCGAGTTGCTCTTGCCCGGC
GTCAACACGGGATAATACCGCGCCACATAGCAGAACTTTAAAAGTGCTCATCATTGGAAAACGTTCTTCG
GGGCGAAAACTCTCAAGGATCTTACCGCTGTTGAGATCCAGTTCGATGTAACCCACTCGTGCACCCAACT
GATCTTCAGCATCTTTTACTTTCACCAGCGTTTCTGGGTGAGCAAAAACAGGAAGGCAAAATGCCGCAAA
AAAGGGAATAAGGGCGACACGGAAATGTTGAATACTCATACTCTTCCTTTTTCAATATTATTGAAGCATT
TATCAGGGTTATTGTCTCATGAGCGGATACATATTTGAATGTATTTAGAAAAATAAACAAATAGGGGTTC
CGCGCACATTTCCCCGAAAAGTGCCACCTGACGTCTAAGAAACCATTATTATCATGACATTAACCTATAA
AAATAGGCGTATCACGA
